Addgene plasmid #144901: TFORF3425
Purpose: Lentiviral vector for overexpressing transcription factor ORFs with unique 24-bp barcodes. Barcodes facilitate identification of transcription factors in pooled screens.
Depositing lab: Feng Zhang. Depositing organization: Broad Institute. Publication: A transcription factor atlas of directed differentiation. Joung J, Ma S, Tay T, Geiger-Schuller KR, Kirchgatterer PC, Verdine VK, Guo B, Arias-Garcia MA, Allen WE, Singh A, Kuksenko O, Abudayyeh OO, Gootenberg JS, Fu Z, Macrae RK, Buenrostro JD, Regev A, Zhang F. Cell. 2023 Jan 5;186(1):209-229.e26. doi: 10.1016/j.cell.2022.11.026. PubMed 36608654.
Backbone
  Vector backbone: pLX_TRC317
  Backbone manufacturer: Broad Institute Genetic Perturbation Platform
  Backbone size w/o insert (bp): 8264
  Vector type: Mammalian Expression, Lentiviral
  Selectable markers: Puromycin
Growth in bacteria
  Bacterial resistance: Ampicillin, 100 μg/mL
  Growth temperature: 37°C
  Growth strain: NEB Stable
  Copy number: High Copy
Gene/Insert
  Gene/Insert name: ZNF559
  Species: H. sapiens (human)
  Insert size (bp): 1820
  Entrez Gene: ZNF559 (a.k.a. NBLA00121)
  Promoter: EF1a
  Tag / fusion protein: V5 (C terminal on insert)
  Cloning method: Gateway Cloning
  Sequencing primers: 5′ GGGTGGAGACTGAAGTTAGGCCAG; 3′ CACATAGCGTAAAAGGAGCAACATAG
Resource information
  A portion of this plasmid was derived from a plasmid made by: Broad Institute Genetic Perturbation Platform
Terms and licenses: Academic/Nonprofit Terms; Industry Terms: Not Available to Industry
Depositor comments: NM_032497.2 Please test multiple small colonies in case of plasmid recombination. To make this collection available in a timely manner, a portion of this collection was not fully sequenced by Addgene. If an Addgene verified full plasmid sequence is not available, please contact us prior to placing an order to request the full sequence.
How to cite: TFORF3425 was a gift from Feng Zhang (Addgene plasmid # 144901 ; http://n2t.net/addgene:144901 ; RRID:Addgene_144901)
