[The description below was written by a language model from this plasmid's Addgene catalogue record and pLannotate feature annotations shown in this document.]
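Description:
TFORF3425 is a third-generation-style, self-inactivating lentiviral expression plasmid built on the pLX_TRC317 backbone, carrying the human zinc-finger gene ZNF559 as one member of a barcoded transcription factor ORF collection. It is maintained in E. coli through a high-copy ColE1/pUC-type origin with ampicillin selection (AmpR under its own bla promoter). An f1 origin and remnants of a lac/lacZα cloning region with flanking T7 and T3 promoters are also present in the bacterial backbone. The depositor notes that the plasmid can recombine, which is common for LTR-containing vectors.

The viral genome is transcribed from an RSV promoter fused to a truncated HIV-1 5' LTR and contains the Ψ packaging signal with a partial gag sequence, the RRE for Rev-dependent nuclear export, a cPPT/CTS element, WPRE to enhance transcript expression, and a ΔU3 3' LTR followed by an SV40 polyadenylation signal. Within this unit, an SV40 promoter drives puromycin N-acetyltransferase for selection of transduced mammalian cells. Downstream, the EF-1α promoter drives the ZNF559 ORF. The ORF was introduced by Gateway cloning and sits between attB1 and attB2 sites, with a C-terminal V5 epitope tag just after attB2 for detection. The automated annotation matches only the beginning and end of the ORF to the ZNF559 reference protein, leaving the middle unannotated. According to the record, each vector in the collection carries a unique 24-bp barcode, though it is not called out in the feature table. The barcode allows the overexpressed factor to be identified in pooled screens, such as those for transcription factors that direct cell differentiation.
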