Features (pLannotate 1.2.2; 35 found; start..end, strand, type, name):
      5..231     +  promoter       RSV promoter: Rous sarcoma virus enhancer/promoter
    232..412     +  LTR            5' LTR (truncated): truncated 5' long terminal repeat (LTR) from HIV-1
    459..584     +  misc_feature   HIV-1 Ψ: packaging signal of human immunodeficiency virus type 1
    568..931     +  CDS            HIV-1 gag (fragment): gag protein from human immunodeficiency virus 1; gag
   1077..1310    +  misc_feature   RRE: The Rev response element (RRE) of HIV-1 allows for Rev-dependent mRNA export from the nucleus to the cytoplasm.
   1687..1713    +  CDS            Rev (fragment): human immunodeficiency virus 1 (HIV-1) Rev protein; rev; enhances nuclear export of unspliced and incompletely spliced viral mRNAs
   1720..1743    +  promoter       SV40 promoter (fragment): SV40 early promoter
   1744..1815    +  promoter       SV40 promoter (fragment): SV40 enhancer and early promoter
   1839..1974    +  rep_origin     SV40 ori: SV40 origin of replication
   2020..2616    +  CDS            PuroR (fragment): puromycin N-acetyltransferase; pac from Streptomyces; confers resistance to puromycin
   2665..2782    +  misc_feature   cPPT/CTS: central polypurine tract and central termination sequence of HIV-1
   2847..2913    +  CDS            small t antigen (fragment): SV40 (simian virus 40) small t antigen
   2920..4098    +  promoter       EF-1α promoter: strong constitutive promoter for human elongation factor EF-1α
   4119..4136    +  protein_bind   attB1 (fragment): mutant version of attB; core recombination site for the Gateway® BP reaction BP Clonase™
   4142..4888    +  CDS            ZNF559 (fragment): ZN559_HUMAN - Experimental evidence at protein level: Swiss-Prot protein existence level 1. May be involved in transcriptional regulation. From Homo sapiens (Human).
   5702..5755    +  CDS            ZNF559 (fragment): ZN559_HUMAN - Experimental evidence at protein level: Swiss-Prot protein existence level 1. May be involved in transcriptional regulation. From Homo sapiens (Human).
   5758..5781    -  protein_bind   attB2: mutant version of attB; recombination site for the Gateway® BP reaction BP Clonase™
   5789..5830    +  CDS            V5 tag: epitope tag from simian virus 5
   5846..5899    +  promoter       U6 promoter (fragment): RNA polymerase III promoter for human U6 snRNA
   5941..6529    +  misc_feature   WPRE: woodchuck hepatitis virus posttranscriptional regulatory element
   6580..6599    +  misc_feature   cPPT/CTS (fragment): central polypurine tract and central termination sequence of HIV-1
   6601..6834    +  LTR            3' LTR (ΔU3): self-inactivating 3' long terminal repeat (LTR) from HIV-1
   6912..7033    +  polyA_signal   SV40 poly(A) signal: SV40 polyadenylation signal
   7073..7208    +  rep_origin     SV40 ori: SV40 origin of replication
   7229..7247    -  promoter       T7 promoter: promoter for bacteriophage T7 RNA polymerase
   7255..7410    +  CDS            lacZα (fragment): LacZα fragment of β-galactosidase; lacZ fragment
   7415..7843    +  rep_origin     f1 ori (sequence partly withheld): f1 bacteriophage origin of replication; arrow indicates direction of (+) strand synthesis
   7896..8000    +  promoter       AmpR promoter: bla
   8001..8861    +  CDS            AmpR: β-lactamase; bla; confers resistance to ampicillin, carbenicillin, and related antibiotics
   9032..9620    +  rep_origin     ori: high-copy-number ColE1/pMB1/pBR322/pUC origin of replication
   9803..9895    +  CDS            lacI (fragment): lac repressor; lacI; The lac repressor binds to the lac operator to inhibit transcription in E. coli. This inhibition can be relieved by adding lactose or isopropyl-β-D-thiogalactopyranoside (IPTG).
   9908..9929    +  protein_bind   CAP binding site: CAP binding activates transcription in the presence of cAMP. E. coli catabolite activator protein
   9944..9974    +  promoter       lac promoter: promoter for the E. coli lac operon
   9982..9998    +  protein_bind   lac operator: The lac repressor binds to the lac operator to inhibit transcription in E. coli. This inhibition can be relieved by adding lactose or isopropyl-β-D-thiogalactopyranoside (IPTG). lac repressor encoded by lacI
  10043..10061   +  promoter       T3 promoter: promoter for bacteriophage T3 RNA polymerase
>Addgene plasmid #144901 | TFORF3425 | addgene full sequence | sequence record 404474 | Addgene NGS Result
TTAATGTAGTCTTATGCAATACTCTTGTAGTCTTGCAACATGGTAACGATGAGTTAGCAACATGCCTTAC
AAGGAGAGAAAAAGCACCGTGCATGCCGATTGGTGGAAGTAAGGTGGTACGATCGTGCCTTATTAGGAAG
GCAACAGACGGGTCTGACATGGATTGGACGAACCACTGAATTGCCGCATTGCAGAGATATTGTATTTAAG
TGCCTAGCTCGATACATAAACGGGTCTCTCTGGTTAGACCAGATCTGAGCCTGGGAGCTCTCTGGCTAAC
TAGGGAACCCACTGCTTAAGCCTCAATAAAGCTTGCCTTGAGTGCTTCAAGTAGTGTGTGCCCGTCTGTT
GTGTGACTCTGGTAACTAGAGATCCCTCAGACCCTTTTAGTCAGTGTGGAAAATCTCTAGCAGTGGCGCC
CGAACAGGGACTTGAAAGCGAAAGGGAAACCAGAGGAGCTCTCTCGACGCAGGACTCGGCTTGCTGAAGC
GCGCACGGCAAGAGGCGAGGGGCGGCGACTGGTGAGTACGCCAAAAATTTTGACTAGCGGAGGCTAGAAG
GAGAGAGATGGGTGCGAGAGCGTCAGTATTAAGCGGGGGAGAATTAGATCGCGATGGGAAAAAATTCGGT
TAAGGCCAGGGGGAAAGAAAAAATATAAATTAAAACATATAGTATGGGCAAGCAGGGAGCTAGAACGATT
CGCAGTTAATCCTGGCCTGTTAGAAACATCAGAAGGCTGTAGACAAATACTGGGACAGCTACAACCATCC
CTTCAGACAGGATCAGAAGAACTTAGATCATTATATAATACAGTAGCAACCCTCTATTGTGTGCATCAAA
GGATAGAGATAAAAGACACCAAGGAAGCTTTAGACAAGATAGAGGAAGAGCAAAACAAAAGTAAGACCAC
CGCACAGCAAGCGGCCGCTGATCTTCAGACCTGGAGGAGGAGATATGAGGGACAATTGGAGAAGTGAATT
ATATAAATATAAAGTAGTAAAAATTGAACCATTAGGAGTAGCACCCACCAAGGCAAAGAGAAGAGTGGTG
CAGAGAGAAAAAAGAGCAGTGGGAATAGGAGCTTTGTTCCTTGGGTTCTTGGGAGCAGCAGGAAGCACTA
TGGGCGCAGCGTCAATGACGCTGACGGTACAGGCCAGACAATTATTGTCTGGTATAGTGCAGCAGCAGAA
CAATTTGCTGAGGGCTATTGAGGCGCAACAGCATCTGTTGCAACTCACAGTCTGGGGCATCAAGCAGCTC
CAGGCAAGAATCCTGGCTGTGGAAAGATACCTAAAGGATCAACAGCTCCTGGGGATTTGGGGTTGCTCTG
GAAAACTCATTTGCACCACTGCTGTGCCTTGGAATGCTAGTTGGAGTAATAAATCTCTGGAACAGATTTG
GAATCACACGACCTGGATGGAGTGGGACAGAGAAATTAACAATTACACAAGCTTAATACACTCCTTAATT
GAAGAATCGCAAAACCAGCAAGAAAAGAATGAACAAGAATTATTGGAATTAGATAAATGGGCAAGTTTGT
GGAATTGGTTTAACATAACAAATTGGCTGTGGTATATAAAATTATTCATAATGATAGTAGGAGGCTTGGT
AGGTTTAAGAATAGTTTTTGCTGTACTTTCTATAGTGAATAGAGTTAGGCAGGGATATTCACCATTATCG
TTTCAGACCCACCTCCCAACCCCGAGGGGACCCATGCATTGCATCTCAATTAGTCAGCAACCAGGTGTGG
AAAGTCCCCAGGCTCCCCAGCAGGCAGAAGTATGCAAAGCATGCGTCTCAATTAGTCAGCAACCATAGTC
CCGCCCCTAACTCCGCCCATCCCGCCCCTAACTCCGCCCAGTTCCGCCCATTCTCCGCCCCATGGCTGAC
TAATTTTTTTTATTTATGCAGAGGCCGAGGCCGCCTCGGCCTCTGAGCTATTCCAGAAGTAGTGAGGAGG
CTTTTTTGGAGGCCTAGGCTTTTGCAAAAAGCTTTCTAGAGGTACCACCGGAGCTTACCATGACCGAGTA
CAAGCCCACGGTGCGCCTCGCCACCCGCGACGACGTCCCCAGGGCCGTACGCACCCTCGCCGCCGCGTTC
GCCGACTACCCCGCCACGCGCCACACCGTCGATCCGGACCGCCACATCGAGCGGGTCACCGAGCTGCAAG
AACTCTTCCTCACGCGCGTCGGGCTCGACATCGGCAAGGTGTGGGTCGCGGACGACGGCGCCGCCGTGGC
GGTCTGGACCACGCCGGAGAGCGTCGAAGCGGGGGCGGTGTTCGCCGAGATCGGCCCGCGCATGGCCGAG
TTGAGCGGTTCCCGGCTGGCCGCGCAGCAACAGATGGAAGGCCTCCTGGCGCCGCACCGGCCCAAGGAGC
CCGCGTGGTTCCTGGCCACCGTCGGCGTCTCGCCCGACCACCAGGGCAAGGGTCTGGGCAGCGCCGTCGT
GCTCCCCGGAGTGGAGGCGGCCGAGCGCGCCGGGGTGCCCGCCTTCCTGGAGACCTCCGCGCCCCGCAAC
CTCCCCTTCTACGAGCGGCTCGGCTTCACCGTCACCGCCGACGTCGAGGTGCCCGAAGGACCGCGCACCT
GGTGCATGACCCGCAAGCCCGGTGCCAGTTAACGAATTCTAGATCTTGAGACAAATGGCAGTATTCATCC
ACAATTTTAAAAGAAAAGGGGGGATTGGGGGGTACAGTGCAGGGGAAAGAATAGTAGACATAATAGCAAC
AGACATACAAACTAAAGAATTACAAAAACAAATTACAAAAATTCAAAATTTTCGGGTTTATTACAGGGAC
AGCAGAGATCCACTTTGGCGCCGGCTCGAGGCCTGCAGGTGCAAAGATGGATAAAGTTTTAAACAGAGAG
GAATCTTTGCAGCTAATGGACCTTCTAGGTCTTGAAAGGAGTGGGAATTGGCTCCGGTGCCCGTCAGTGG
GCAGAGCGCACATCGCCCACAGTCCCCGAGAAGTTGGGGGGAGGGGTCGGCAATTGAACCGGTGCCTAGA
GAAGGTGGCGCGGGGTAAACTGGGAAAGTGATGTCGTGTACTGGCTCCGCCTTTTTCCCGAGGGTGGGGG
AGAACCGTATATAAGTGCAGTAGTCGCCGTGAACGTTCTTTTTCGCAACGGGTTTGCCGCCAGAACACAG
GTAAGTGCCGTGTGTGGTTCCCGCGGGCCTGGCCTCTTTACGGGTTATGGCCCTTGCGTGCCTTGAATTA
CTTCCACCTGGCTGCAGTACGTGATTCTTGATCCCGAGCTTCGGGTTGGAAGTGGGTGGGAGAGTTCGAG
GCCTTGCGCTTAAGGAGCCCCTTCGCCTCGTGCTTGAGTTGAGGCCTGGCCTGGGCGCTGGGGCCGCCGC
GTGCGAATCTGGTGGCACCTTCGCGCCTGTCTCGCTGCTTTCGATAAGTCTCTAGCCATTTAAAATTTTT
GATGACCTGCTGCGACGCTTTTTTTCTGGCAAGATAGTCTTGTAAATGCGGGCCAAGATCTGCACACTGG
TATTTCGGTTTTTGGGGCCGCGGGCGGCGACGGGGCCCGTGCGTCCCAGCGCACATGTTCGGCGAGGCGG
GGCCTGCGAGCGCGGCCACCGAGAATCGGACGGGGGTAGTCTCAAGCTGGCCGGCCTGCTCTGGTGCCTG
GCCTCGCGCCGCCGTGTATCGCCCCGCCCTGGGCGGCAAGGCTGGCCCGGTCGGCACCAGTTGCGTGAGC
GGAAAGATGGCCGCTTCCCGGCCCTGCTGCAGGGAGCTCAAAATGGAGGACGCGGCGCTCGGGAGAGCGG
GCGGGTGAGTCACCCACACAAAGGAAAAGGGCCTTTCCGTCCTCAGCCGTCGCTTCATGTGACTCCACGG
AGTACCGGGCGCCGTCCAGGCACCTCGATTAGTTCTCGAGCTTTTGGAGTACGTCGTCTTTAGGTTGGGG
GGAGGGGTTTTATGCGATGGAGTTTCCCCACACTGAGTGGGTGGAGACTGAAGTTAGGCCAGCTTGGCAC
TTGATGTAATTCTCCTTGGAATTTGCCCTTTTTGAGTTTGGATCTTGGTTCATTCTCAAGCCTCAGACAG
TGGTTCAAAGTTTTTTTCTTCCATTTCAGGTGTCGTGAGGCTAGCATCGATTGATCAACAAGTTTGTACA
AAAAAGTTGGCATGGTGGCTGGGTGGTTGACAAATTACTCTCAGGACTCAGTGACCTTTGAGGATGTGGC
TGTGGACTTCACCCAGGAGGAGTGGACTTTGCTGGATCAAACTCAGAGAAACTTATACAGAGATGTGATG
CTGGAGAACTATAAGAATCTAGTTGCAGTAGATTGGGAGAGTCATATTAATACCAAATGGTCAGCACCTC
AGCAGAATTTTTTGCAGGGGAAAACATCCAGTGTGGTGGAAATGGAGAGAAACCATTTTGGAGAGGAACT
GTTTGACTTTAACCAATGTGAAAAAGCCTTGAGTGAACACTCATGCCTTAAGACTCACAGGAGAACTTAC
TTTAGAAAGAAAACCTGTGAGTGTAATCAATGTGAAAAAGCCTTCAGAAAACCCTCTATCTTTACTTTAC
ACAAGAAAACTGATATCGGAGAGGAACTTCCTAACTGTAATCAATGTGAAACAGCCTTCAGCCAACATCT
ACATCTTGTTTGCAAGAAAACTAGCCAAAATCTACATCTTGTTTGCAAGAAAACTCACACTCAAGAGAAA
CCATATAAATGCAGTGACTGTGAAAAAGGCTTACCTTCCTCCTCACACCTCAGAGAATGTGTAAGAATTT
ATGGTGGAGAGAGACCATATACTCATAAGGAGTATGTCGAAACCTTTTCTCATTCTACAGCCCTTTTTGT
ACACATGCAAACTCAAGATGGAGAAAAATTCTATGAATGTAAAGCATGTGGGAAACCCTTCACTGAGTCG
TCATATCTTACTCAACATTTAAGAACTCATAGTAGAGTGTTACCTATAGAACATAAGAAATTTGGCAAAG
CCTTTGCTTTTTCCCCAGATCTTGCTAAACATATAAGACTTAGAACTAGAGGAAAACACTATGTTTGTAA
TGAATGTGGCAAAGAATTTACTTGTTTCTCAAAACTCAACATTCACATAAGGGTTCACACTGGAGAAAAA
CCGTATGAGTGCAACAAATGTGGGAAAGCCTTCACTGATTCATCAGGTCTTATAAAACACAGGCGAACTC
ACACTGGAGAAAAGCCTTATGAATGTAAGGAATGTGGGAAAGCTTTTGCTAACTCTTCACATCTTACTGT
ACATATGAGAACTCACACTGGTGAGAAGCCTTATCAATGTAAGGAATGTGGAAAAGCCTTTATTAATTCC
TCTTCCTTTAAAAGTCACATGCAGACTCATCCTGGTGTAAAACCCTATGACTGTCAACAGTGTGGGAAAG
CCTTCATTCGATCCTCATTTCTTATTCGACATTTGAGAAGTCACAGTGCAGAAAGGCCTTTTGAATGTGA
GGAATGTGGGAAAGCCTTTAGATACTCCTCGCACCTTAGTCAACATAAAAGAATACATACAGGGGAGAGG
CCATATAAATGTCAAAAGTGTGGGCAAGCCTTCAGTATCTCATCAGGCCTTACAGTACACATGAGAACTC
ACACTGGTGAACGGCCCTTTGAATGTCAGGAATGTGGGAAAGCCTTTACTCGGTCCACATATCTTATTCG
ACATCTAAGAAGTCATAGTGTGGAGAAACCATATAAGGAATGTGGGCAAACCTTTAGTAATTCCTCATGC
CTTACTGAATGTGTGTGCCCAACTTTCTTGTACAAAGTGGTTGATATCGGTAAGCCTATCCCTAACCCTC
TCCTCGGTCTCGATTCTACGTAGTAATGAACTAGTCCGTAACTTGAAAGTATTTCGATTTCTTGGCTTTA
TATATCTTGTGGAAAGGACGACAAACACCTCAACCGATTATCGTCACGCGTTAAGTCGACAATCAACCTC
TGGATTACAAAATTTGTGAAAGATTGACTGGTATTCTTAACTATGTTGCTCCTTTTACGCTATGTGGATA
CGCTGCTTTAATGCCTTTGTATCATGCTATTGCTTCCCGTATGGCTTTCATTTTCTCCTCCTTGTATAAA
TCCTGGTTGCTGTCTCTTTATGAGGAGTTGTGGCCCGTTGTCAGGCAACGTGGCGTGGTGTGCACTGTGT
TTGCTGACGCAACCCCCACTGGTTGGGGCATTGCCACCACCTGTCAGCTCCTTTCCGGGACTTTCGCTTT
CCCCCTCCCTATTGCCACGGCGGAACTCATCGCCGCCTGCCTTGCCCGCTGCTGGACAGGGGCTCGGCTG
TTGGGCACTGACAATTCCGTGGTGTTGTCGGGGAAATCATCGTCCTTTCCTTGGCTGCTCGCCTGTGTTG
CCACCTGGATTCTGCGCGGGACGTCCTTCTGCTACGTCCCTTCGGCCCTCAATCCAGCGGACCTTCCTTC
CCGCGGCCTGCTGCCGGCTCTGCGGCCTCTTCCGCGTCTTCGCCTTCGCCCTCAGACGAGTCGGATCTCC
CTTTGGGCCGCCTCCCCGCGTCGACTTTAAGACCAATGACTTACAAGGCAGCTGTAGATCTTAGCCACTT
TTTAAAAGAAAAGGGGGGACTGGAAGGGCTAATTCACTCCCAACGAAGACAAGATCTGCTTTTTGCTTGT
ACTGGGTCTCTCTGGTTAGACCAGATCTGAGCCTGGGAGCTCTCTGGCTAACTAGGGAACCCACTGCTTA
AGCCTCAATAAAGCTTGCCTTGAGTGCTTCAAGTAGTGTGTGCCCGTCTGTTGTGTGACTCTGGTAACTA
GAGATCCCTCAGACCCTTTTAGTCAGTGTGGAAAATCTCTAGCAGTACGTATAGTAGTTCATGTCATCTT
ATTATTCAGTATTTATAACTTGCAAAGAAATGAATATCAGAGAGTGAGAGGAACTTGTTTATTGCAGCTT
ATAATGGTTACAAATAAAGCAATAGCATCACAAATTTCACAAATAAAGCATTTTTTTCACTGCATTCTAG
TTGTGGTTTGTCCAAACTCATCAATGTATCTTATCATGTCTGGCTCTAGCTATCCCGCCCCTAACTCCGC
CCATCCCGCCCCTAACTCCGCCCAGTTCCGCCCATTCTCCGCCCCATGGCTGACTAATTTTTTTTATTTA
TGCAGAGGCCGAGGCCGCCTCGGCCTCTGAGCTATTCCAGAAGTAGTGAGGAGGCTTTTTTGGAGGCCTA
GGGACGTACCCAATTCGCCCTATAGTGAGTCGTATTACGCGCGCTCACTGGCCGTCGTTTTACAACGTCG
TGACTGGGAAAACCCTGGCGTTACCCAACTTAATCGCCTTGCAGCACATCCCCCTTTCGCCAGCTGGCGT
AATAGCGAAGAGGCCCGCACCGATCGCCCTTCCCAACAGTTGCGCAGCCTGAATGGCGAATGGG
[124 nt withheld, positions 7415-7538]
C
[91 nt withheld, positions 7540-7630]
A
[49 nt withheld, positions 7632-7680]
CCTTTGACGTTGGAGTCCACGTTCTTT
[37 nt withheld, positions 7708-7744]
ACCCTATCTCGGTCTATTCTTTTGATTTATAAGGGATTTTGCCGATTTCGGCCTATTGGTTAAAAAATGA
GCTGATTTAACAAAAATTTAACGCGAATTTTAACAAAATATTAACGCTTACAATTTAGGTGGCACTTTTC
GGGGAAATGTGCGCGGAACCCCTATTTGTTTATTTTTCTAAATACATTCAAATATGTATCCGCTCATGAG
ACAATAACCCTGATAAATGCTTCAATAATATTGAAAAAGGAAGAGTATGAGTATTCAACATTTCCGTGTC
GCCCTTATTCCCTTTTTTGCGGCATTTTGCCTTCCTGTTTTTGCTCACCCAGAAACGCTGGTGAAAGTAA
AAGATGCTGAAGATCAGTTGGGTGCACGAGTGGGTTACATCGAACTGGATCTCAACAGCGGTAAGATCCT
TGAGAGTTTTCGCCCCGAAGAACGTTTTCCAATGATGAGCACTTTTAAAGTTCTGCTATGTGGCGCGGTA
TTATCCCGTATTGACGCCGGGCAAGAGCAACTCGGTCGCCGCATACACTATTCTCAGAATGACTTGGTTG
AGTACTCACCAGTCACAGAAAAGCATCTTACGGATGGCATGACAGTAAGAGAATTATGCAGTGCTGCCAT
AACCATGAGTGATAACACTGCGGCCAACTTACTTCTGACAACGATCGGAGGACCGAAGGAGCTAACCGCT
TTTTTGCACAACATGGGGGATCATGTAACTCGCCTTGATCGTTGGGAACCGGAGCTGAATGAAGCCATAC
CAAACGACGAGCGTGACACCACGATGCCTGTAGCAATGGCAACAACGTTGCGCAAACTATTAACTGGCGA
ACTACTTACTCTAGCTTCCCGGCAACAATTAATAGACTGGATGGAGGCGGATAAAGTTGCAGGACCACTT
CTGCGCTCGGCCCTTCCGGCTGGCTGGTTTATTGCTGATAAATCTGGAGCCGGTGAGCGTGGGTCTCGCG
GTATCATTGCAGCACTGGGGCCAGATGGTAAGCCCTCCCGTATCGTAGTTATCTACACGACGGGGAGTCA
GGCAACTATGGATGAACGAAATAGACAGATCGCTGAGATAGGTGCCTCACTGATTAAGCATTGGTAACTG
TCAGACCAAGTTTACTCATATATACTTTAGATTGATTTAAAACTTCATTTTTAATTTAAAAGGATCTAGG
TGAAGATCCTTTTTGATAATCTCATGACCAAAATCCCTTAACGTGAGTTTTCGTTCCACTGAGCGTCAGA
CCCCGTAGAAAAGATCAAAGGATCTTCTTGAGATCCTTTTTTTCTGCGCGTAATCTGCTGCTTGCAAACA
AAAAAACCACCGCTACCAGCGGTGGTTTGTTTGCCGGATCAAGAGCTACCAACTCTTTTTCCGAAGGTAA
CTGGCTTCAGCAGAGCGCAGATACCAAATACTGTTCTTCTAGTGTAGCCGTAGTTAGGCCACCACTTCAA
GAACTCTGTAGCACCGCCTACATACCTCGCTCTGCTAATCCTGTTACCAGTGGCTGCTGCCAGTGGCGAT
AAGTCGTGTCTTACCGGGTTGGACTCAAGACGATAGTTACCGGATAAGGCGCAGCGGTCGGGCTGAACGG
GGGGTTCGTGCACACAGCCCAGCTTGGAGCGAACGACCTACACCGAACTGAGATACCTACAGCGTGAGCT
ATGAGAAAGCGCCACGCTTCCCGAAGGGAGAAAGGCGGACAGGTATCCGGTAAGCGGCAGGGTCGGAACA
GGAGAGCGCACGAGGGAGCTTCCAGGGGGAAACGCCTGGTATCTTTATAGTCCTGTCGGGTTTCGCCACC
TCTGACTTGAGCGTCGATTTTTGTGATGCTCGTCAGGGGGGCGGAGCCTATGGAAAAACGCCAGCAACGC
GGCCTTTTTACGGTTCCTGGCCTTTTGCTGGCCTTTTGCTCACATGTTCTTTCCTGCGTTATCCCCTGAT
TCTGTGGATAACCGTATTACCGCCTTTGAGTGAGCTGATACCGCTCGCCGCAGCCGAACGACCGAGCGCA
GCGAGTCAGTGAGCGAGGAAGCGGAAGAGCGCCCAATACGCAAACCGCCTCTCCCCGCGCGTTGGCCGAT
TCATTAATGCAGCTGGCACGACAGGTTTCCCGACTGGAAAGCGGGCAGTGAGCGCAACGCAATTAATGTG
AGTTAGCTCACTCATTAGGCACCCCAGGCTTTACACTTTATGCTTCCGGCTCGTATGTTGTGTGGAATTG
TGAGCGGATAACAATTTCACACAGGAAACAGCTATGACCATGATTACGCCAAGCGCGCAATTAACCCTCA
CTAAAGGGAACAAAAGCTGGAGCTGCAAGC
