>Addgene plasmid #144901 | TFORF3425 | depositor partial sequence | sequence record 286818 | Insert
ATCGATTGATCAACAAGTTTGTACAAAAAAGTTGGCATGGTGGCTGGGTGGTTGACAAATTACTCTCAGG
ACTCAGTGACCTTTGAGGATGTGGCTGTGGACTTCACCCAGGAGGAGTGGACTTTGCTGGATCAAACTCA
GAGAAACTTATACAGAGATGTGATGCTGGAGAACTATAAGAATCTAGTTGCAGTAGATTGGGAGAGTCAT
ATTAATACCAAATGGTCAGCACCTCAGCAGAATTTTTTGCAGGGGAAAACATCCAGTGTGGTGGAAATGG
AGAGAAACCATTTTGGAGAGGAACTGTTTGACTTTAACCAATGTGAAAAAGCCTTGAGTGAACACTCATG
CCTTAAGACTCACAGGAGAACTTACTTTAGAAAGAAAACCTGTGAGTGTAATCAATGTGAAAAAGCCTTC
AGAAAACCCTCTATCTTTACTTTACACAAGAAAACTGATATCGGAGAGGAACTTCCTAACTGTAATCAAT
GTGAAACAGCCTTCAGCCAACATCTACATCTTGTTTGCAAGAAAACTAGCCAAAATCTACATCTTGTTTG
CAAGAAAACTCACACTCAAGAGAAACCATATAAATGCAGTGACTGTGAAAAAGGCTTACCTTCCTCCTCA
CACCTCAGAGAATGTGTAAGAATTTATGGTGGAGAGAGACCATATACTCATAAGGAGTATGTCGAAACCT
TTTCTCATTCTACAGCCCTTTTTGTACACATGCAAACTCAAGATGGAGAAAAATTCTATGAATGTAAAGC
ATGTGGGAAACCCTTCACTGAGTCGTCATATCTTACTCAACATTTAAGAACTCATAGTAGAGTGTTACCT
ATAGAACATAAGAAATTTGGCAAAGCCTTTGCTTTTTCCCCAGATCTTGCTAAACATATAAGACTTAGAA
CTAGAGGAAAACACTATGTTTGTAATGAATGTGGCAAAGAATTTACTTGTTTCTCAAAACTCAACATTCA
CATAAGGGTTCACACTGGAGAAAAACCGTATGAGTGCAACAAATGTGGGAAAGCCTTCACTGATTCATCA
GGTCTTATAAAACACAGGCGAACTCACACTGGAGAAAAGCCTTATGAATGTAAGGAATGTGGGAAAGCTT
TTGCTAACTCTTCACATCTTACTGTACATATGAGAACTCACACTGGTGAGAAGCCTTATCAATGTAAGGA
ATGTGGAAAAGCCTTTATTAATTCCTCTTCCTTTAAAAGTCACATGCAGACTCATCCTGGTGTAAAACCC
TATGACTGTCAACAGTGTGGGAAAGCCTTCATTCGATCCTCATTTCTTATTCGACATTTGAGAAGTCACA
GTGCAGAAAGGCCTTTTGAATGTGAGGAATGTGGGAAAGCCTTTAGATACTCCTCGCACCTTAGTCAACA
TAAAAGAATACATACAGGGGAGAGGCCATATAAATGTCAAAAGTGTGGGCAAGCCTTCAGTATCTCATCA
GGCCTTACAGTACACATGAGAACTCACACTGGTGAACGGCCCTTTGAATGTCAGGAATGTGGGAAAGCCT
TTACTCGGTCCACATATCTTATTCGACATCTAAGAAGTCATAGTGTGGAGAAACCATATAAGGAATGTGG
GCAAACCTTTAGTAATTCCTCATGCCTTACTGAATGTGTGTGCCCAACTTTCTTGTACAAAGTGGTTGAT
ATCGGTAAGCCTATCCCTAACCCTCTCCTCGGTCTCGATTCTACGTAGTAATGAACTAGTCCGTAACTTG
AAAGTATTTCGATTTCTTGGCTTTATATATCTTGTGGAAAGGACGACAAACACCTCAACCGATTATCGTC
