>Addgene plasmid #144901 | TFORF3425 | depositor partial sequence | sequence record 286819 | Barcode
CAAACACCTCAACCGATTATCGTC
